Addgene plasmid #13056: pGT2
Purpose: (Empty Backbone)
Depositing lab: Chaoyang Zeng. Depositing organization: University of Wisconsin, Milwaukee. Publication: Construction of an XcmI-generated T vector bearing green fluorescent protein marker for direct cloning of PCR products. Park HK, Zeng C. Anal Biochem. 2007 Jan 1;360(1):144-5. doi: 10.1016/j.ab.2006.10.031. Epub 2006 Nov 7. PubMed 17113027.
Backbone
  Vector backbone: pGT2
  Backbone size (bp): 3267
  Vector type: Bacterial Expression
Growth in bacteria
  Bacterial resistance: Ampicillin, 100 μg/mL
  Growth temperature: 37°C
  Growth strain: DH5alpha
  Copy number: High Copy
Gene/Insert
  Gene/Insert name: None
  Cloning method: Restriction Enzyme; 5′ cloning site XcmI, HindIII, StyI, BspEI, EcoRV (not destroyed); 3′ cloning site XcmI, SacI, SpeI, NotI, EcoRI, AatII (not destroyed)
  Sequencing primers: 5′ M13/pUC Reverse
Resource information
  A portion of this plasmid was derived from a plasmid made by: Modified from pGFPTA (Husimi et al, 2000)
Terms and licenses: Academic/Nonprofit Terms; Industry Terms: Not Available to Industry
Depositor comments: pGT2 is an XcmI generated T-vector bearing GFP marker optimized for direct cloning. Colonies with insert are selected by GFP inactivation.
How to cite: pGT2 was a gift from Chaoyang Zeng (Addgene plasmid # 13056 ; http://n2t.net/addgene:13056 ; RRID:Addgene_13056)
