[The description below was written by a language model from this plasmid's Addgene catalogue record and pLannotate feature annotations shown in this document.]
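Description:
pGT2 is a small (about 3.3 kb) empty bacterial cloning backbone designed as a T-vector for direct cloning of PCR products, modified from the earlier GFP-based TA vector pGFPTA. It is maintained in E. coli at high copy number through a ColE1/pMB1/pUC-type origin of replication and is selected with ampicillin via the TEM beta-lactamase gene (bla) driven by its own promoter. The feature table also shows remnants of pBR322-type ancestry: the bom (basis of mobility) region and only fragments of rop and lacI, so neither of those proteins is expected to be made intact.

The functional core is a lac regulatory region (CAP binding site, lac promoter and lac operator) followed by a short fragment of a pUC-type multiple cloning site and then an Aequorea victoria-derived green fluorescent protein coding sequence, annotated as the folding reporter GFP variant. The cloning region carries paired XcmI sites flanked by further unique sites (HindIII, StyI, BspEI and EcoRV on one side; SacI, SpeI, NotI, EcoRI and AatII on the other). XcmI cuts within a degenerate recognition sequence, so suitably designed sites leave single 3' T overhangs on the linearised vector. These pair with the 3' A overhangs that Taq-type polymerases add to amplicons.

Recombinants are identified by GFP inactivation: colonies carrying the empty or religated vector fluoresce green, whereas an insert disrupts GFP expression and gives non-fluorescent colonies. The flanking sites allow the insert to be excised or subcloned, and inserts can be sequenced with a standard M13/pUC reverse primer. The annotation does not mark the XcmI sites, so their exact position relative to the GFP start cannot be read from the feature table.
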