Features (pLannotate 1.2.2; 11 found; start..end, strand, type, name):
      1..39      +  CDS            lacI (fragment): lac repressor; lacI; The lac repressor binds to the lac operator to inhibit transcription in E. coli. This inhibition can be relieved by adding lactose or isopropyl-β-D-thiogalactopyranoside (IPTG).
     52..73      +  protein_bind   CAP binding site: CAP binding activates transcription in the presence of cAMP. E. coli catabolite activator protein
     88..118     +  promoter       lac promoter: promoter for the E. coli lac operon
    126..142     +  protein_bind   lac operator: The lac repressor binds to the lac operator to inhibit transcription in E. coli. This inhibition can be relieved by adding lactose or isopropyl-β-D-thiogalactopyranoside (IPTG). lac repressor encoded by lacI
    179..220     -  misc_feature   MCS (fragment): pUC18/19 multiple cloning site
    234..947     +  CDS            Folding Reporter GFP: Folding Reporter GFP is a basic (constitutively fluorescent) green fluorescent protein published in 1999, derived from Aequorea victoria.
   1076..1180    +  promoter       AmpR promoter: bla
   1181..2038    +  CDS            bla: BLAT_ECOLX - Experimental evidence at protein level: Swiss-Prot protein existence level 1. TEM-type are the most prevalent beta-lactamases in enterobacteria; they hydrolyze the beta-lactam bond in susceptible beta-lactam antibiotics, thus conferring resistance to penicillins and cephalosporins. TEM-3 and TEM-4 are capable of hydrolyzing cefotaxime and ceftazidime. TEM-5 is capable of hydrolyzing ceftazidime. TEM-6 is capable of hydrolyzing ceftazidime and aztreonam. TEM-8/CAZ-2, TEM- 16/CAZ-7 and TEM-24/CAZ-6 are markedly active against ceftazidime. IRT- 4 shows resistance to beta-lactamase in
   2212..2800    +  rep_origin     ori: high-copy-number ColE1/pMB1/pBR322/pUC origin of replication
   2986..3126    -  misc_feature   bom: basis of mobility region from pBR322
   3228..3       -  CDS            rop (fragment) (across the origin): Rop protein, which maintains plasmids at low copy number; rop
>Addgene plasmid #13056 | pGT2 | depositor full sequence | sequence record 7434 | Author sequence
CTGGCACGACAGGTTTCCCGACTGGAAAGCGGGCAGTGAGCGCAACGCAATTAATGTGAGTTAGCTCACT
CATTAGGCACCCCAGGCTTTACACTTTATGCTTCCGGCTCGTATGTTGTGTGGAATTGTGAGCGGATAAC
AATTTCACACAGGAAACAGCTATGACCATGATTACGCCAAGCTTGCATGCCTGCAGGTCGACTCTAGAGG
ATCCCAGGGTTCCGGTGGAAAAAATGAGTAAAGGAGAAGAACTTTTCACTGGAGTTGTCCCAATTCTTGT
TGAATTAGATGGTGATGTTAATGGGCACAAATTTTCTGTCAGTGGAGAGGGTGAAGGTGATGCAACATAC
GGAAAACTTACCCTTAAATTTATTTGCACTACTGGAAAACTACCTGTTCCATGGCCAACACTTGTCACTA
CTCTGACGTATGGTGTTCAATGCTTTTCCCGTTATCCGGATCATATGAAACGGCATGACTTTTTCAAGAG
TGCCATGCCCGAAGGTTATGTACAGGAACGCACGATATCTTTCAAAGATGACGGGAACTACAAGACGCGT
GCTGAAGTCAAGTTTGAAGGTGATACCCTTGTTAATCGTATCGAGTTAAAAGGTATTGATTTTAAAGAAG
ATGGAAACATTCTCGGACACAAACTCGAGTACAACTATAACTCACACAATGTATACATCACGGCAGACAA
ACAAAAGAATGGAATCAAAGCTAACTTCAAAATTCGCCACAACATTGAAGATGGATCCGTTCAACTAGCA
GACCATTATCAACAAAATACTCCAATTGGCGATGGCCCTGTCCTTTTACCAGACAACCATTACCTGTCGA
CACAATCTGCCCTTTTGAAAGATCCCAACGAAAAGCGTGACCACATGGTCCTTCTTGAGTTTGTAACTGC
TGCTGGGATTACACATGGCATGGATGAGCTCTACAAACCACACTAGTGCTGGCGGCCGCGAATTCTTGAA
GACGAAAGGGCCTCGTGATACGCCTATTTTTATAGGTTAATGTCATGATAATAATGGTTTCTTAGACGTC
AGGTGGCACTTTTCGGGGAAATGTGCGCGGAACCCCTATTTGTTTATTTTTCTAAATACATTCAAATATG
TATCCGCTCATGAGACAATAACCCTGATAAATGCTTCAATAATATTGAAAAAGGAAGAGTATGAGTATTC
AACATTTCCGTGTCGCCCTTATTCCCTTTTTTGCGGCATTTTGCCTTCCTGTTTTTGCTCACCCAGAAAC
GCTGGTGAAAGTAAAAGATGCTGAAGATCAGTTGGGTGCACGAGTGGGTTACATCGAACTGGATCTCAAC
AGCGGTAAGATCCTTGAGAGTTTTCGCCCCGAAGAACGTTTTCCAATGATGAGCACTTTTAAAGTTCTGC
TATGTGGCGCGGTATTATCCCGTGTTGACGCCGGGCAAGAGCAACTCGGTCGCCGCATACACTATTCTCA
GAATGACTTGGTTGAGTACTCACCAGTCACAGAAAAGCATCTTACGGATGGCATGACAGTAAGAGAATTA
TGCAGTGCTGCCATAACCATGAGTGATAACACTGCGGCCAACTTACTTCTGACAACGATCGGAGGACCGA
AGGAGCTAACCGCTTTTTTGCACAACATGGGGGATCATGTAACTCGCCTTGATCGTTGGGAACCGGAGCT
GAATGAAGCCATACCAAACGACGAGCGTGACACCACGATGCCTGCAGCAATGGCAACAACGTTGCGCAAA
CTATTAACTGGCGAACTACTTACTCTAGCTTCCCGGCAACAATTAATAGACTGGATGGAGGCGGATAAAG
TTGCAGGACCACTTCTGCGCTCGGCCCTTCCGGCTGGCTGGTTTATTGCTGATAAATCTGGAGCCGGTGA
GCGTGGGTCTCGCGGTATCATTGCAGCACTGGGGCCAGATGGTAAGCCCTCCCGTATCGTAGTTATCTAC
ACGACGGGGAGTCAGGCAACTATGGATGAACGAAATAGACAGATCGCTGAGATAGGTGCGTCACTGATTA
AGCATTGGTAACTGTCAGACCAAGTTTACTCATATATACTTTAGATTGATTTAAAACTTCATTTTTAATT
TAAAAGGATCTAGGTGAAGATCCTTTTTGATAATCTCATGACCAAAATCCCTTAACGTGAGTTTTCGTTC
CACTGAGCGTCAGACCCCGTAGAAAAGATCAAAGGATCTTCTTGAGATCCTTTTTTTCTGCGCGTAATCT
GCTGCTTGCAAACAAAAAAACCACCGCTACCAGCGGTGGTTTGTTTGCCGGATCAAGAGCTACCAACTCT
TTTTCCGAAGGTAACTGGCTTCAGCAGAGCGCAGATACCAAATACTGTCCTTCTAGTGTAGCCGTAGTTA
GGCCACCACTTCAAGAACTCTGTAGCACCGCCTACATACCTCGCTCTGCTAATCCTGTTACCAGTGGCTG
CTGCCAGTGGCGATAAGTCGTGTCTTACCGGGTTGGACTCAAGACGATAGTTACCGGATAAGGCGCAGCG
GTCGGGCTGAACGGGGGGTTCGTGCACACAGCCCAGCTTGGAGCGAACGACCTACACCGAACTGAGATAC
CTACAGCGTGAGCTATGAGAAAGCGCCACGCTTCCCGAAGGGAGAAAGGCGGACAGGTATCCGGTAAGCG
GCAGGGTCGGAACAGGAGAGCGCACGAGGGAGCTTCCAGGGGGAAACGCCTGGTATCTTTATAGTCCTGT
CGGGTTTCGCCACCTCTGACTTGAGCGTCGATTTTTGTGATGCTCGTCAGGGGGGCGGAGCCTATGGAAA
AACGCCAGCAACGCGGCCTTTTTACGGTTCCTGGCCTTTTGCTGGCCTTTTGCTCACATGTTCTTTCCTG
CGTTATCCCCTGATTCTGTGGATAACCGTATTACCGCCTTTGAGTGAGCTGATACCGCTCGCCGCAGCCG
AACGACCGAGCGCAGCGAGTCAGTGAGCGAGGAAGCGGAAGAGCGCCTGATGCGGTATTTTCTCCTTACG
CATCTGTGCGGTATTTCACACCGCATATGGTGCACTCTCAGTACAATCTGCTCTGATGCCGCATAGTTAA
GCCAGTATACACTCCGCTATCGCTACGTGACTGGGTCATGGCTGCGCCCCGACACCCGCCAACACCCGCT
GACGCGCCCTGACGGGCTTGTCTGCTCCCGGCATCCGCTTACAGACAAGCTGTGACCGTCTCCGGGAGCT
GCATGTGTCAGAGGTTTTCACCGTCATCACCGAAACGCGCGAGGCAG
