>Addgene plasmid #13056 | pGT2 | addgene partial sequence | sequence record 19434 | 13056 with M13R
TGCAGGTCGACTCTAGAGGATCCAGGGTTCCGGTGGAAAAATGAGTAAAGGAGAAGAACTTTTCACTGGA
GTTGTCCCAATTCTTGTTGAATTAGATGGTGATGTTAATGGGCACAAATTTTCTGTCAGTGGAGAGGGTG
AAGGTGATGCAACATACGGAAAACTTACCCTTAAATTTATTTGCACTACTGGAAAACTACCTGTTCCATG
GCCAACACTTGTCACTACTCTGACGTATGGTGTTCAATGCTTTTCCCGTTATCCGGATCATATGAAACGG
CATGACTTTTTCAAGAGTGCCATGCCCGAAGGTTATGTACAGGAACGCACGATATCTTTCAAAGATGACG
GGAACTACAAGACGCGTGCTGAAGTCAAGTTTGAAGGTGATACCCTTGTTAATCGTATCGAGTTAAAAGG
TATTGATTTTAAAGAAGATGGAAACATTCTCGGACACAAACTCGAGTACAACTATAACTCACACAATGTA
TACATCACGGCAGACAAACAAAAGAATGGAATCAAAGCTAACTTCAAAATTCGCCACAACATTGAAGATG
GATCCGTTCAACTAGCAGACCATTATCAACAAAATACTCCAATTGGCGATGGCCCTGTCCTTTTACCAGA
CAACCATTACCTGTCGACACAATCTGCCCTTTTGAAAGATCCCAACGAAAAGCGTGACCACATGGTCCTT
CTTGAGTTTGTAACTGCTGCTGGGATACACTGGGCATGGATGAGCTCTACAACCACACTAGTGCTGGCGG
CCGCGAATTCTT
